Addgene plasmid #62309: pAN-OR-MalT-3NT
Purpose: synthetic circuit: OR gate, the sgRNA used for the NOT gate was substituted with one designed to target the malT gene in the E. coli genome
Depositing lab: Christopher Voigt. Depositing organization: Massachusetts Institute of Technology. Publication: Multi-input CRISPR/Cas genetic circuits that interface host regulatory networks. Nielsen AA, Voigt CA. Mol Syst Biol. 2014 Nov 24;10:763. doi: 10.15252/msb.20145735. PubMed 25422271.
Backbone
  Vector backbone: unknown
  Backbone size w/o insert (bp): 5133
  Vector type: Bacterial Expression, CRISPR
Growth in bacteria
  Bacterial resistance: Ampicillin, 100 μg/mL
  Growth temperature: 37°C
  Growth strain: DH5alpha
  Copy number: Unknown
Gene/Insert 1
  Gene/Insert name: A2NT sgRNA
  Species: Synthetic
  Promoter: PPhlF
  Cloning method: Unknown
  Sequencing primers: 5′ unknown
Gene/Insert 2
  Gene/Insert name: Malt-3NT sgRNA
  Species: Synthetic
  Promoter: PA2
  Cloning method: Unknown
  Sequencing primers: 5′ unknown
Gene/Insert 3
  Gene/Insert name: A2NT sgRNA
  Species: Synthetic
  Promoter: pBAD
  Cloning method: Unknown
  Sequencing primers: 5′ pBAD-F
Terms and licenses: Academic/Nonprofit Terms; Industry Terms: Not Available to Industry
Depositor comments: We designed sgRNA‐MalT‐3NT to target the non‐template strand of the protein coding sequence from the 110th to the 117th codon.
How to cite: pAN-OR-MalT-3NT was a gift from Christopher Voigt (Addgene plasmid # 62309 ; http://n2t.net/addgene:62309 ; RRID:Addgene_62309)
