[The description below was written by a language model from this plasmid's Addgene catalogue record and the feature table of its GenBank file.]
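Description:
pAN-OR-MalT-3NT is a bacterial expression plasmid of about 5.1 kb that encodes a CRISPR-based synthetic logic circuit for E. coli. The backbone is not named in the record, but the feature map shows a high-copy ColE1/pUC-type origin and a beta-lactamase gene with its own promoter for ampicillin selection. It also shows pBAD-style elements: a divergently transcribed araC regulator, the araBAD promoter, rrnB T1 and T7Te terminators, and a BioBrick prefix. A short Myc tag annotation downstream of the first guide scaffold appears to be a leftover of the parent vector rather than a functional part.

The payload consists of three single guide RNAs, each annotated with a Streptococcus pyogenes Cas9 scaffold. Two copies of the A2NT sgRNA are driven by separate inducible input promoters, PPhlF and the arabinose-responsive pBAD, so either input produces the same guide. That guide is evidently intended to repress the PA2 promoter, which drives the third guide, MalT-3NT. This layered arrangement (two inputs converging on one repressing guide, followed by a NOT stage) gives the OR behaviour named in the record. Here the usual NOT-gate sgRNA has been replaced by one that targets the non-template strand of the chromosomal malT coding sequence, at codons 110 to 117. This links the circuit output to a native host regulatory gene.

No Cas9 or dCas9 gene is annotated on this plasmid, and neither is a PhlF repressor, so these must be supplied from elsewhere. The PPhlF and PA2 promoters are listed in the catalogue fields but are not annotated in the feature table. The construct is used to study multi-input CRISPR/Cas circuits that interface with host regulatory networks.
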