LOCUS       Exported 5130 bp ds-DNA circular SYN 13-MAY-2021
DEFINITION  synthetic circuit: OR gate, the sgRNA used for the NOT gate was
            substituted with one designed to target the malT gene in the E. coli
            genome.
ACCESSION   .
VERSION     .
KEYWORDS    pAN-OR-MalT-3NT
SOURCE      synthetic DNA construct
  ORGANISM  synthetic DNA construct
REFERENCE   1 (bases 1 to 5130)
  AUTHORS   Nielsen AA, Voigt CA
  TITLE     Multi-input CRISPR/Cas genetic circuits that interface host
            regulatory networks.
  JOURNAL   Mol Syst Biol. 2014 Nov 24;10:763. doi: 10.15252/msb.20145735.
  PUBMED    25422271
REFERENCE   2 (bases 1 to 5130)
  AUTHORS   .
  TITLE     Direct Submission
  JOURNAL   Exported May 13, 2021 from SnapGene Server 1.1.58
            http://www.snapgene.com
FEATURES             Location/Qualifiers
     source          1..5130
                     /organism="synthetic DNA construct"
                     /mol_type="other DNA"
     misc_feature    91..112
                     /label=BioBrick prefix
                     /note="BioBrick prefix for parts that do not start with
                     ""ATG"""
     CDS             complement(113..991)
                     /codon_start=1
                     /gene="araC"
                     /product="L-arabinose regulatory protein"
                     /label=araC
                     /translation="MAEAQNDPLLPGYSFNAHLVAGLTPIEANGYLDFFIDRPLGMKGY
                     ILNLTIRGQGVVKNQGREFVCRPGDILLFPPGEIHHYGRHPEAREWYHQWVYFRPRAYW
                     HEWLNWPSIFANTGFFRPDEAHQPHFSDLFGQIINAGQGEGRYSELLAINLLEQLLLRR
                     MEAINESLHPPMDNRVREACQYISDHLADSNFDIASVAQHVCLSPSRLSHLFRQQLGIS
                     VLSWREDQRISQAKLLLSTTRMPIATVGRNVGFDDQLYFSRVFKKCTGASPSEFRAGCE
                     EKVNDVAVKLS"
     promoter        1018..1302
                     /gene="araBAD"
                     /label=araBAD promoter
                     /note="promoter of the L-arabinose operon of E. coli; the
                     araC regulatory gene is transcribed in the opposite
                     direction (Guzman et al., 1995)"
     primer_bind     1225..1244
                     /label=pBAD Forward
                     /note="For vectors with E. coli araBAD promoter, forward
                     primer"
     misc_RNA        1323..1398
                     /label=gRNA scaffold
                     /note="guide RNA scaffold for the Streptococcus pyogenes
                     CRISPR/Cas9 system"
     CDS             1419..1448
                     /codon_start=1
                     /product="Myc (human c-Myc proto-oncogene) epitope tag"
                     /label=Myc
                     /translation="EQKLISEEDL"
     primer_bind     complement(1534..1551)
                     /label=pBAD Reverse
                     /note="For vectors with E. coli araBAD promoter, reverse
                     primer"
     terminator      1704..1750
                     /label=rrnB T1 terminator
                     /note="transcription terminator T1 from the E. coli rrnB
                     gene"
     primer_bind     complement(1803..1820)
                     /label=L4440
                     /note="L4440 vector, forward primer"
     rep_origin      complement(1974..2562)
                     /direction=LEFT
                     /label=ori
                     /note="high-copy-number ColE1/pMB1/pBR322/pUC origin of
                     replication"
     primer_bind     complement(2054..2073)
                     /label=pBR322ori-F
                     /note="pBR322 origin, forward primer"
     CDS             complement(2733..3593)
                     /codon_start=1
                     /gene="bla"
                     /product="beta-lactamase"
                     /label=AmpR
                     /note="confers resistance to ampicillin, carbenicillin, and
                     related antibiotics"
                     /translation="MSIQHFRVALIPFFAAFCLPVFAHPETLVKVKDAEDQLGARVGYI
                     ELDLNSGKILESFRPEERFPMMSTFKVLLCGAVLSRIDAGQEQLGRRIHYSQNDLVEYS
                     PVTEKHLTDGMTVRELCSAAITMSDNTAANLLLTTIGGPKELTAFLHNMGDHVTRLDRW
                     EPELNEAIPNDERDTTMPVAMATTLRKLLTGELLTLASRQQLIDWMEADKVAGPLLRSA
                     LPAGWFIADKSGAGERGSRGIIAALGPDGKPSRIVVIYTTGSQATMDERNRQIAEIGAS
                     LIKHW"
     primer_bind     3356..3375
                     /label=Amp-R
                     /note="Ampicillin resistance gene, reverse primer"
     promoter        complement(3594..3698)
                     /gene="bla"
                     /label=AmpR promoter
     terminator      4557..4628
                     /label=rrnB T1 terminator
                     /note="transcription terminator T1 from the E. coli rrnB
                     gene"
     terminator      4644..4671
                     /label=T7Te terminator
                     /note="phage T7 early transcription terminator"
     misc_RNA        4768..4843
                     /label=gRNA scaffold
                     /note="guide RNA scaffold for the Streptococcus pyogenes
                     CRISPR/Cas9 system"
     misc_RNA        4983..5058
                     /label=gRNA scaffold
                     /note="guide RNA scaffold for the Streptococcus pyogenes
                     CRISPR/Cas9 system"
ORIGIN
        1 ttcagccaaa aaacttaaga ccgccggtct tgtccactac cttgcagtaa tgcggtggac
       61 aggatcggcg gttttctttt ctcttctcaa gaattcgcgg ccgcttctag agttatgaca
      121 acttgacggc tacatcattc actttttctt cacaaccggc acggaactcg ctcgggctgg
      181 ccccggtgca ttttttaaat acccgcgaga aatagagttg atcgtcaaaa ccaacattgc
      241 gaccgacggt ggcgataggc atccgggtgg tgctcaaaag cagcttcgcc tggctgatac
      301 gttggtcctc gcgccagctt aagacgctaa tccctaactg ctggcggaaa agatgtgaca
      361 gacgcgacgg cgacaagcaa acatgctgtg cgacgctggc gatatcaaaa ttgctgtctg
      421 ccaggtgatc gctgatgtac tgacaagcct cgcgtacccg attatccatc ggtggatgga
      481 gcgactcgtt aatcgcttcc atgcgccgca gtaacaattg ctcaagcaga tttatcgcca
      541 gcagctccga atagcgccct tccccttgcc cggcgttaat gatttgccca aacaggtcgc
      601 tgaaatgcgg ctggtgcgct tcatccgggc gaaagaaccc cgtattggca aatattgacg
      661 gccagttaag ccattcatgc cagtaggcgc gcggacgaaa gtaaacccac tggtgatacc
      721 attcgcgagc ctccggatga cgaccgtagt gatgaatctc tcctggcggg aacagcaaaa
      781 tatcacccgg tcggcaaaca aattctcgtc cctgattttt caccaccccc tgaccgcgaa
      841 tggtgagatt gagaatataa cctttcattc ccagcggtcg gtcgataaaa aaatcgagat
      901 aaccgttggc ctcaatcggc gttaaacccg ccaccagatg ggcattaaac gagtatcccg
      961 gcagcagggg atcattttgc gcttcagcca tacttttcat actcccgcca ttcagagaag
     1021 aaaccaattg tccatattgc atcagacatt gccgtcactg cgtcttttac tggctcttct
     1081 cgctaaccaa accggtaacc ccgcttatta aaagcattct gtaacaaagc gggaccaaag
     1141 ccatgacaaa aacgcgtaac aaaagtgtct ataatcacgg cagaaaagtc cacattgatt
     1201 atttgcacgg cgtcacactt tgctatgcca tagcattttt atccataaga ttagcggatc
     1261 ctacctgacg ctttttatcg caactctcta ctgtttctcc atataatacc cgtgtgaccc
     1321 gtgttttaga gctagaaata gcaagttaaa ataaggctag tccgttatca acttgaaaaa
     1381 gtggcaccga gtcggtgctt tttttgaagc ttgggcccga acaaaaactc atctcagaag
     1441 aggatctgaa tagcgccgtc gaccatcatc atcatcattg agtttaaacg gtctccagct
     1501 tggctgtttt ggcggatgag agaagatttt cagcctgata cagattaaat cagaacgcag
     1561 aagcggtctg ataaaacaga atttgcctgg cggcagtagc gcggtggtcc cacctgaccc
     1621 catgccgaac tcagaagtga aacgccgtag cgccgatggt agtgtggggt ctccccatgc
     1681 gagagtaggg aactgccagg catcaaataa aacgaaaggc tcagtcgaaa gactgggcct
     1741 ttcgttttat ctgttgtttg tcggtgaact ggatccttac tcgagtctag actgcaggct
     1801 tcctcgctca ctgactcgct gcgctcggtc gttcggctgc ggcgagcggt atcagctcac
     1861 tcaaaggcgg taatacggtt atccacagaa tcaggggata acgcaggaaa gaacatgtga
     1921 gcaaaaggcc agcaaaaggc caggaaccgt aaaaaggccg cgttgctggc gtttttccac
     1981 aggctccgcc cccctgacga gcatcacaaa aatcgacgct caagtcagag gtggcgaaac
     2041 ccgacaggac tataaagata ccaggcgttt ccccctggaa gctccctcgt gcgctctcct
     2101 gttccgaccc tgccgcttac cggatacctg tccgcctttc tcccttcggg aagcgtggcg
     2161 ctttctcata gctcacgctg taggtatctc agttcggtgt aggtcgttcg ctccaagctg
     2221 ggctgtgtgc acgaaccccc cgttcagccc gaccgctgcg ccttatccgg taactatcgt
     2281 cttgagtcca acccggtaag acacgactta tcgccactgg cagcagccac tggtaacagg
     2341 attagcagag cgaggtatgt aggcggtgct acagagttct tgaagtggtg gcctaactac
     2401 ggctacacta gaaggacagt atttggtatc tgcgctctgc tgaagccagt taccttcgga
     2461 aaaagagttg gtagctcttg atccggcaaa caaaccaccg ctggtagcgg tggttttttt
     2521 gtttgcaagc agcagattac gcgcagaaaa aaaggatctc aagaagatcc tttgatcttt
     2581 tctacggggt ctgacgctca gtggaacgaa aactcacgtt aagggatttt ggtcatgaga
     2641 ttatcaaaaa ggatcttcac ctagatcctt ttaaattaaa aatgaagttt taaatcaatc
     2701 taaagtatat atgagtaaac ttggtctgac agttaccaat gcttaatcag tgaggcacct
     2761 atctcagcga tctgtctatt tcgttcatcc atagttgcct gactccccgt cgtgtagata
     2821 actacgatac gggagggctt accatctggc cccagtgctg caatgatacc gcgagaccca
     2881 cgctcaccgg ctccagattt atcagcaata aaccagccag ccggaagggc cgagcgcaga
     2941 agtggtcctg caactttatc cgcctccatc cagtctatta attgttgccg ggaagctaga
     3001 gtaagtagtt cgccagttaa tagtttgcgc aacgttgttg ccattgctac aggcatcgtg
     3061 gtgtcacgct cgtcgtttgg tatggcttca ttcagctccg gttcccaacg atcaaggcga
     3121 gttacatgat cccccatgtt gtgcaaaaaa gcggttagct ccttcggtcc tccgatcgtt
     3181 gtcagaagta agttggccgc agtgttatca ctcatggtta tggcagcact gcataattct
     3241 cttactgtca tgccatccgt aagatgcttt tctgtgactg gtgagtactc aaccaagtca
     3301 ttctgagaat agtgtatgcg gcgaccgagt tgctcttgcc cggcgtcaat acgggataat
     3361 accgcgccac atagcagaac tttaaaagtg ctcatcattg gaaaacgttc ttcggggcga
     3421 aaactctcaa ggatcttacc gctgttgaga tccagttcga tgtaacccac tcgtgcaccc
     3481 aactgatctt cagcatcttt tactttcacc agcgtttctg ggtgagcaaa aacaggaagg
     3541 caaaatgccg caaaaaaggg aataagggcg acacggaaat gttgaatact catactcttc
     3601 ctttttcaat attattgaag catttatcag ggttattgtc tcatgagcgg atacatattt
     3661 gaatgtattt agaaaaataa acaaataggg gttccgcgca catttccccg aaaagtgcca
     3721 cctgacgtct aagaaaccat tattatcatg acattaacca gttgataagt ccctaacttt
     3781 tacagctagc tcagtcctag gtattatgct agcctgaagt acgtctgagc gtgatacccg
     3841 ctcactgaag atggcccggt agggccgaaa cgtacctcta caaataattt tgtttaacta
     3901 tggactatgt ttgaaaggga gaaatactag atggcacgta ccccgagccg tagcagcatt
     3961 ggtagcctgc gtagtccgca tacccataaa gcaattctga ccagcaccat tgaaatcctg
     4021 aaagaatgtg gttatagcgg tctgagcatt gaaagcgttg cacgtcgtgc cggtgcaagc
     4081 aaaccgacca tttatcgttg gtggaccaat aaagcagcac tgattgccga agtgtatgaa
     4141 aatgaaagcg aacaggtgcg taaatttccg gatctgggta gctttaaagc cgatctggat
     4201 tttctgctgc gtaatctgtg gaaagtttgg cgtgaaacca tttgtggtga agcatttcgt
     4261 tgtgttattg cagaagcaca gctggaccct gcaaccctga cccagctgaa agatcagttt
     4321 atggaacgtc gtcgtgagat gccgaaaaaa ctggttgaaa atgccattag caatggtgaa
     4381 ctgccgaaag ataccaatcg tgaactgctg ctggatatga tttttggttt ttgttggtat
     4441 cgcctgctga ccgaacagct gaccgttgaa caggatattg aagaatttac cttcctgctg
     4501 attaatggtg tttgtccggg tacacagcgt taactagggc ccataccccc aggcatcaaa
     4561 taaaacgaaa ggctcagtcg aaagactggg cctttcgttt tatctgttgt ttgtcggtga
     4621 acgctctcta ctagagtcac actggctcac cttcgggtgg gcctttctgc gtttatatac
     4681 gcgacgtacg gtggaatctg attcgttacc aattgacatg atacgaaacg taccgtatcg
     4741 ttaaggtata atacccgtgt gacccgtgtt ttagagctag aaatagcaag ttaaaataag
     4801 gctagtccgt tatcaacttg aaaaagtggc accgagtcgg tgcttttttt ctcggtacca
     4861 aagacgaaca ataagacgct gaaaagcgtc ttttttcgtt ttggtccttt agaattccag
     4921 aaatcatttt acaccaacgg gtcacacggg tattatgcta gccgccagct caatgaaaag
     4981 ctgttttaga gctagaaata gcaagttaaa ataaggctag tccgttatca acttgaaaaa
     5041 gtggcaccga gtcggtgctt tttttctcgg taccaaattc cagaaaagag gcctcccgaa
     5101 aggggggcct tttttcgttt tggtccgctt
//
