>Addgene plasmid #62309 | pAN-OR-MalT-3NT | addgene partial sequence | sequence record 105800 | pBAD-F 5'-ATGCCATAGCATTTTTATCC-3'
TTATCGCAACTCTCTACTGTTTCTCCATATAATACCCGTGTGACCCGTGTTTTAGAGCTAGAAATAGCAA
GTTAAAATAAGGCTAGTCCGTTATCAACTTGAAAAAGTGGCACCGAGTCGGTGCTTTTTTTGAAGCTTGG
GCCCGAACAAAAACTCATCTCAGAAGAGGATCTGAATAGCGCCGTCGACCATCATCATCATCATTGAGTT
TAAACGGTCTCCAGCTTGGCTGTTTTGGCGGATGAGAGAAGATTTTCAGCCTGATACAGATTAAATCAGA
ACGCAGAAGCGGTCTGATAAAACAGAATTTGCCTGGCGGCAGTAGCGCGGTGGTCCCACCTGACCCCATG
CCGAACTCAGAAGTGAAACGCCGTAGCGCCGATGGTAGTGTGGGGTCTCCCCATGCGAGAGTAGGGAACT
GCCAGGCATCAAATAAAACGAAAGGCTCAGTCGAAAGACTGGGCCTTTCGTTTTATCTGTTGTTTGTCGG
TGAACTGGATCCTTACTCGAGTCTAGACTGCAGGCTTCCTCGCTCACTGACTCGCTGCGCTCGGTCGTTC
GGCTGCGGCGAGCGGTATCAGCTCACTCAAAGGCGGTAATACGGTTATCCACAGAATCAGGGGATAACGC
AGGAAAGAACATGTGAGCAAAAGGCCAGCAAAAGGCCAGGAACCGTAAAAAGGCCGCGTTGCTGGCGTTT
TTCCACAGGCTCCGCCCCCCTGACGAGCATCACAAAAATCGACGCTCAAGTCAGAGGTGGCGAAACCCGA
CAGGACTATAAAGATACCAGGCGTTTCCCCCTGGAAGCTCCCTCGTGCGCTCTCCTGTTCCGACCCTGCC
GCTTACCGGATACCTGTCCGCCTTTCTCC
