>Addgene plasmid #62309 | pAN-OR-MalT-3NT | addgene partial sequence | sequence record 106083 | AraC-F-New 5'-GATGTAGCCGTCAAGTTGTCA-3'
AAACCGCCGATCCTGTCCACCGCATTACTGCAAGGTAGTGGACAAGACCGGCGGTCTTAAGTTTTTTGGC
TGAAAAGCGGACCAAAACGAAAAAAGGCCCCCCTTTCGGGAGGCCTCTTTTCTGGAATTTGGTACCGAGA
AAAAAAGCACCGACTCGGTGCCACTTTTTCAAGTTGATAACGGACTAGCCTTATTTTAACTTGCTATTTC
TAGCTCTAAAACAGCTTTTCATTGAGCTGGCGGCTAGCATAATACCCGTGTGACCCGTTGGTGTAAAATG
ATTTCTGGAATTCTAAAGGACCAAAACGAAAAAAGACGCTTTTCAGCGTCTTATTGTTCGTCTTTGGTAC
CGAGAAAAAAAGCACCGACTCGGTGCCACTTTTTCAAGTTGATAACGGACTAGCCTTATTTTAACTTGCT
ATTTCTAGCTCTAAAACACGGGTCACACGGGTATTATACCTTAACGATACGGTACGTTTCGTATCATGTC
AATTGGTAACGAATCAGATTCCACCGTACGTCGCGTATATAAACGCAGAAAGGCCCACCCGAAGGTGAGC
CAGTGTGACTCTAGTAGAGAGCGTTCACCGACAAACAACAGATAAAACGAAAGGCCCAGTCTTTCGACTG
AGCCTTTCGTTTTATTTGATGCCTGGGGGTATGGGCCCTAGTTAACGCTGTGTACCCGGACAAACACCAT
TAATCAGCAGGAAGGTAAATTCTTCAATATCCTGTTCAACGGTCAGCTGTTCGGTCAGCAGGCGATACCA
ACAAAAACCAAAAATCATATCCAGCAGCAGTTCACGATTGGTATCTTTCGGCAGTTCACCATTGCTAATG
GCATT
